>Addgene plasmid #186066 | pTR-348 pUC19-tNGFR-P2A-ICOS N | addgene full sequence | sequence record 367291 | Addgene NGS Result
AGGCCCTTTCGTCTCGCGCGTTTCGGTGATGACGGTGAAAACCTCTGACACATGCAGCTCCCGGAGACGG
TCACAGCTTGTCTGTAAGCGGATGCCGGGAGCAGACAAGCCCGTCAGGGCGCGTCAGCGGGTGTTGGCGG
GTGTCGGGGCTGGCTTAACTATGCGGCATCAGAGCAGATTGTACTGAGAGTGCACCATATGCGGTGTGAA
ATACCGCACAGATGCGTAAGGAGAAAATACCGCATCAGGCGCCATTCGCCATTCAGGCTGCGCAACTGTT
GGGAAGGGCGATCGGTGCGGGCCTCTTCGCTATTACGCCAGCTGGCGAAAGGGGGATGTGCTGCAAGGCG
ATTAAGTTGGGTAACGCCAGGGTTTTCCCAGTCACGACGTTGTAAAACGACGGCCAGTGAATTCGAGCTC
GGTACCCGGGGATAATAATTTTGTTTGTTTCTTGTCCTATTTCAAAGGCTTTCTTATCTCTGGAGCACCT
AGCATAAGATAGAAATGTGTCAAAATATATGTTTTATTCATCATGTGAGTATTTTTAGGTCCTGTTAACC
CCCATAACTATTGATTCAGAGAAGTAGGGTGGTTCTGAAAAATACAGGCATAATCTCTTTAACTTGTTTT
ATAGGAACCAGAATAAGGGTAATGTTTTCCTCTGTCTTCAAAATCATCAATAATCCATGCATTGTTTAAC
TCATGTCATAAGCAATAATGCCTTTCATATAGCCATTGGCATCAAAGAAGAAACACCCCCTTGATTTGAT
GGTAAGCGTGACACTACATAAACTCCCAGAAAACCCACTTCCTTTCCAGCAAATAGAAAACAACCGAGAG
CCTGAATTCACTGTCAGCTTTGAACACTGAACGCGAGGACTGTTAACTGTTTCTGGCAAACATGGGGGCA
GGTGCCACTGGCCGCGCCATGGACGGGCCGCGCCTGCTGCTGTTGCTGCTTCTGGGGGTGTCCCTTGGAG
GTGCCAAGGAGGCATGCCCCACAGGCCTGTACACACACAGCGGTGAGTGCTGCAAAGCCTGCAACCTGGG
CGAGGGTGTGGCCCAGCCTTGTGGAGCCAACCAGACCGTGTGTGAGCCCTGCCTGGACAGCGTGACGTTC
TCCGACGTGGTGAGCGCGACCGAGCCGTGCAAGCCGTGCACCGAGTGCGTGGGGCTCCAGAGCATGTCGG
CGCCATGCGTGGAGGCCGACGACGCCGTGTGCCGCTGCGCCTACGGCTACTACCAGGATGAGACGACTGG
GCGCTGCGAGGCGTGCCGCGTGTGCGAGGCGGGCTCGGGCCTCGTGTTCTCCTGCCAGGACAAGCAGAAC
ACCGTGTGCGAGGAGTGCCCCGACGGCACGTATTCCGACGAGGCCAACCACGTGGACCCGTGCCTGCCCT
GCACCGTGTGCGAGGACACCGAGCGCCAGCTCCGCGAGTGCACACGCTGGGCCGACGCCGAGTGCGAGGA
GATCCCTGGCCGTTGGATTACACGGTCCACACCCCCAGAGGGCTCGGACAGCACAGCCCCCAGCACCCAG
GAGCCTGAGGCACCTCCAGAACAAGACCTCATAGCCAGCACGGTGGCAGGTGTGGTGACCACAGTGATGG
GCAGCTCCCAGCCCGTGGTGACCCGAGGCACCACCGACAACCTCATCCCTGTCTATTGCTCCATCCTGGC
TGCTGTGGTTGTGGGTCTTGTGGCCTACATAGCCTTCAAGAGGTGGAACAGCCGCGCCAAGCGCTCGGGT
TCGGGTGCCACCAACTTCAGCCTGCTGAAGCAGGCCGGCGACGTGGAGGAGAACCCCGGCCCCATGAAGT
CAGGACTCTGGTATTTCTTTCTCTTCTGCTTGCGCATTAAAGTTTTAACAGGTAAGTGGTGTATTGAATA
TTTCTTATTAAGTTATAATTCAAGTAAACATTAAGAAAAAGCAAAGGTAGAAAAATTACGCACCCAAAAG
ACAGTGGTTTTGGTTTTTGAAAGTAGGAATAGTTTCAGGATATGGCCAAGGGCACCATGTCACTCATGTC
ACTGTGGATGGCATTGAGTTTGCATTGCTGCCTTTGATACTGTGTCTTGAGATGAAAAACATGTTTCATC
AGACCATTAAATTTTTAAATTACCTGCTTGGAGTTACCTGTCAGTGGATAAACTAGCAGAGTGGCTTACT
GTTCTTAGAGAAAGATGAAAGGCAAAATGACTTGTGTCAACAGAATGAAAATTAAATAGCTCTGGCATTT
GGACTGGGAATTCTTTCTGTGGTAGAAAATAAAATGGGAAGTCTTTGAAAAGAAGGATTTTGATTTTAAT
CTTACCTGGATGATCTGTTATCTGAAATGTCCAGGGCACCATAGAGTTTTTATTGACACTAAGTATCAGA
GTTCACCCTAAAAAGCCAAGGAGGAAAGGATAATGTAATCCTCTAGAGTCGACCTGCAGGCATGCAAGCT
TGGCGTAATCATGGTCATAGCTGTTTCCTGTGTGAAATTGTTATCCGCTCACAATTCCACACAACATACG
AGCCGGAAGCATAAAGTGTAAAGCCTGGGGTGCCTAATGAGTGAGCTAACTCACATTAATTGCGTTGCGC
TCACTGCCCGCTTTCCAGTCGGGAAACCTGTCGTGCCAGCTGCATTAATGAATCGGCCAACGCGCGGGGA
GAGGCGGTTTGCGTATTGGGCGCTCTTCCGCTTCCTCGCTCACTGACTCGCTGCGCTCGGTCGTTCGGCT
GCGGCGAGCGGTATCAGCTCACTCAAAGGCGGTAATACGGTTATCCACAGAATCAGGGGATAACGCAGGA
AAGAACATGTGAGCAAAAGGCCAGCAAAAGGCCAGGAACCGTAAAAAGGCCGCGTTGCTGGCGTTTTTCC
ATAGGCTCCGCCCCCCTGACGAGCATCACAAAAATCGACGCTCAAGTCAGAGGTGGCGAAACCCGACAGG
ACTATAAAGATACCAGGCGTTTCCCCCTGGAAGCTCCCTCGTGCGCTCTCCTGTTCCGACCCTGCCGCTT
ACCGGATACCTGTCCGCCTTTCTCCCTTCGGGAAGCGTGGCGCTTTCTCATAGCTCACGCTGTAGGTATC
TCAGTTCGGTGTAGGTCGTTCGCTCCAAGCTGGGCTGTGTGCACGAACCCCCCGTTCAGCCCGACCGCTG
CGCCTTATCCGGTAACTATCGTCTTGAGTCCAACCCGGTAAGACACGACTTATCGCCACTGGCAGCAGCC
ACTGGTAACAGGATTAGCAGAGCGAGGTATGTAGGCGGTGCTACAGAGTTCTTGAAGTGGTGGCCTAACT
ACGGCTACACTAGAAGAACAGTATTTGGTATCTGCGCTCTGCTGAAGCCAGTTACCTTCGGAAAAAGAGT
TGGTAGCTCTTGATCCGGCAAACAAACCACCGCTGGTAGCGGTGGTTTTTTTGTTTGCAAGCAGCAGATT
ACGCGCAGAAAAAAAGGATCTCAAGAAGATCCTTTGATCTTTTCTACGGGGTCTGACGCTCAGTGGAACG
AAAACTCACGTTAAGGGATTTTGGTCATGAGATTATCAAAAAGGATCTTCACCTAGATCCTTTTAAATTA
AAAATGAAGTTTTAAATCAATCTAAAGTATATATGAGTAAACTTGGTCTGACAGTTACCAATGCTTAATC
AGTGAGGCACCTATCTCAGCGATCTGTCTATTTCGTTCATCCATAGTTGCCTGACTCCCCGTCGTGTAGA
TAACTACGATACGGGAGGGCTTACCATCTGGCCCCAGTGCTGCAATGATACCGCGAGACCCACGCTCACC
GGCTCCAGATTTATCAGCAATAAACCAGCCAGCCGGAAGGGCCGAGCGCAGAAGTGGTCCTGCAACTTTA
TCCGCCTCCATCCAGTCTATTAATTGTTGCCGGGAAGCTAGAGTAAGTAGTTCGCCAGTTAATAGTTTGC
GCAACGTTGTTGCCATTGCTACAGGCATCGTGGTGTCACGCTCGTCGTTTGGTATGGCTTCATTCAGCTC
CGGTTCCCAACGATCAAGGCGAGTTACATGATCCCCCATGTTGTGCAAAAAAGCGGTTAGCTCCTTCGGT
CCTCCGATCGTTGTCAGAAGTAAGTTGGCCGCAGTGTTATCACTCATGGTTATGGCAGCACTGCATAATT
CTCTTACTGTCATGCCATCCGTAAGATGCTTTTCTGTGACTGGTGAGTACTCAACCAAGTCATTCTGAGA
ATAGTGTATGCGGCGACCGAGTTGCTCTTGCCCGGCGTCAATACGGGATAATACCGCGCCACATAGCAGA
ACTTTAAAAGTGCTCATCATTGGAAAACGTTCTTCGGGGCGAAAACTCTCAAGGATCTTACCGCTGTTGA
GATCCAGTTCGATGTAACCCACTCGTGCACCCAACTGATCTTCAGCATCTTTTACTTTCACCAGCGTTTC
TGGGTGAGCAAAAACAGGAAGGCAAAATGCCGCAAAAAAGGGAATAAGGGCGACACGGAAATGTTGAATA
CTCATACTCTTCCTTTTTCAATATTATTGAAGCATTTATCAGGGTTATTGTCTCATGAGCGGATACATAT
TTGAATGTATTTAGAAAAATAAACAAATAGGGGTTCCGCGCACATTTCCCCGAAAAGTGCCACCTGACGT
CTAAGAAACCATTATTATCATGACATTAACCTATAAAAATAGGCGTATCACG
Features (pLannotate 1.2.2; 13 found; start..end, strand, type, name):
     13..48      +  CDS            rop (fragment): Rop protein, which maintains plasmids at low copy number; rop
    150..249     +  misc_feature   bom (fragment): basis of mobility region from pBR322
    255..412     -  CDS            lacZα (fragment): LacZα fragment of β-galactosidase; lacZ fragment
    902..1759    +  CDS            NGFR (fragment): TNR16_HUMAN - Also known as TNFRSF16. Experimental evidence at protein level: Swiss-Prot protein existence level 1. Low affinity receptor which can bind to NGF, BDNF, NTF3, and NTF4. Forms a heterodimeric receptor with SORCS2 that binds the precursor forms of NGF, BDNF and NTF3 with high affinity, and has much lower affinity for mature NGF and BDNF (PubMed:24908487). Plays an important role in differentiation and survival of specific neuronal populations during development (By similarity). Can mediate cell survival as well as cell death of neural cells. Plays a role in the inactivation of RHOA
   1814..1873    +  CDS            ICOS (fragment): ICOS_HUMAN - Also known as AILIM. Experimental evidence at protein level: Swiss-Prot protein existence level 1. Enhances all basic T-cell responses to a foreign antigen, namely proliferation, secretion of lymphokines, up-regulation of molecules that mediate cell-cell interaction, and effective help for antibody secretion by B-cells. Essential both for efficient interaction between T and B-cells and for normal antibody responses to T-cell dependent antigens. Does not up-regulate the production of interleukin- 2, but superinduces the synthesis of interleukin-10. Prevents the apoptosis of pre-act
   2418..2451    +  misc_feature   MCS (fragment): pUC18/19 multiple cloning site
   2488..2504    -  protein_bind   lac operator: The lac repressor binds to the lac operator to inhibit transcription in E. coli. This inhibition can be relieved by adding lactose or isopropyl-β-D-thiogalactopyranoside (IPTG). lac repressor encoded by lacI
   2512..2542    -  promoter       lac promoter: promoter for the E. coli lac operon
   2557..2578    -  protein_bind   CAP binding site: CAP binding activates transcription in the presence of cAMP. E. coli catabolite activator protein
   2591..2683    -  CDS            lacI (fragment): lac repressor; lacI; The lac repressor binds to the lac operator to inhibit transcription in E. coli. This inhibition can be relieved by adding lactose or isopropyl-β-D-thiogalactopyranoside (IPTG).
   2866..3454    -  rep_origin     ori: high-copy-number ColE1/pMB1/pBR322/pUC origin of replication
   3625..4485    -  CDS            AmpR: β-lactamase; bla; confers resistance to ampicillin, carbenicillin, and related antibiotics
   4486..4590    -  promoter       AmpR promoter: bla
