[The description below was written by a language model from this plasmid's Addgene catalogue record and pLannotate feature annotations shown in this document.]
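Description:
pTR-348 pUC19-tNGFR-P2A-ICOS N is a 4,672 nt pUC19-based plasmid catalogued as a CRISPR vector. It serves as a homology-directed repair donor template rather than an expression construct: its stated purpose is knock-in of a truncated NGFR (tNGFR) at a target gene, here human ICOS. It is propagated in E. coli as a high-copy plasmid through the ColE1/pUC origin and selected with ampicillin via the β-lactamase gene and its own promoter. The remaining backbone annotations are ordinary pUC19 remnants: a lacZα fragment interrupted by the insert, the lac promoter, operator and CAP site, part of the multiple cloning site, and small rop, bom and lacI fragments.

The payload sits in the former cloning region. The annotated part is an NGFR coding fragment of about 860 bp, consistent with a truncated receptor, followed after a short gap by a 60 bp fragment matching the ICOS coding sequence. The P2A named in the plasmid title was not annotated, but would fit in that gap. The unannotated stretches of several hundred base pairs on either side of this cassette presumably carry the ICOS genomic homology arms, although the record does not define them. No mammalian promoter is annotated, which fits a design in which tNGFR is inserted in frame at the N-terminal end of ICOS (the "N" in the name) and expressed from the endogenous locus. The 2A peptide would then cause the surface marker and otherwise wild-type ICOS to be produced as separate proteins. tNGFR is commonly used as a surface tag for detecting or enriching edited cells. The associated publication concerns high-yield genome engineering of primary cells with repair templates. No guide RNA or Cas9 element is annotated in the plasmid, so these would have to be supplied separately.
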