Addgene plasmid #186066: pTR-348 pUC19-tNGFR-P2A-ICOS N
Purpose: Knockin of truncated NGFR to target gene
Depositing lab: Alexander Marson. Depositing organization: J. David Gladstone Institutes. Publication: High-yield genome engineering in primary cells using a hybrid ssDNA repair template and small-molecule cocktails. Shy BR, Vykunta VS, Ha A, Talbot A, Roth TL, Nguyen DN, Pfeifer WG, Chen YY, Blaeschke F, Shifrut E, Vedova S, Mamedov MR, Chung JJ, Li H, Yu R, Wu D, Wolf J, Martin TG, Castro CE, Ye L, Esensten JH, Eyquem J, Marson A. Nat Biotechnol. 2022 Aug 25:10.1038/s41587-022-01418-8. doi: 10.1038/s41587-022-01418-8. PubMed 36008610.
Backbone
  Vector backbone: PUC19
  Vector type: CRISPR
Growth in bacteria
  Bacterial resistance: Ampicillin, 100 μg/mL
  Growth temperature: 37°C
  Growth strain: DH5alpha
  Copy number: High Copy
Gene/Insert
  Gene/Insert name: ICOS
  Species: H. sapiens (human)
  Mutation: WT with tNGFR sequence
  Entrez Gene: ICOS (a.k.a. AILIM, CD278, CVID1)
  Cloning method: Unknown
Terms and licenses: Academic/Nonprofit Terms; Industry Terms: Not Available to Industry
Depositor comments: Please visit https://www.biorxiv.org/content/10.1101/2021.09.02.458799v1 for bioRxiv preprint.
How to cite: pTR-348 pUC19-tNGFR-P2A-ICOS N was a gift from Alexander Marson (Addgene plasmid # 186066 ; http://n2t.net/addgene:186066 ; RRID:Addgene_186066)
